>Addgene plasmid #209914 | pCSIIpuro-EREG-mNeonGreen | addgene full sequence | sequence record 416704 | Addgene NGS Result
GACGGATCGGGAGATCTCCCGATCCCCTATGGTGCACTCTCAGTACAATCTGCTCTGATGCCGCATAGTT
AAGCCAGTATCTGCTCCCTGCTTGTGTGTTGGAGGTCGCTGAGTAGTGCGCGAGCAAAATTTAAGCTACA
ACAAGGCAAGGCTTGACCGACAATTGCATGAAGAATCTGCTTAGGGTTAGGCGTTTTGCGCTGCTTCGCG
ATGTACGGGCCAGATATACGCGTTGACATTGATTATTGACTAGTTATTAATAGTAATCAATTACGGGGTC
ATTAGTTCATAGCCCATATATGGAGTTCCGCGTTACATAACTTACGGTAAATGGCCCGCCTGGCTGACCG
CCCAACGACCCCCGCCCATTGACGTCAATAATGACGTATGTTCCCATAGTAACGCCAATAGGGACTTTCC
ATTGACGTCAATGGGTGGAGTATTTACGGTAAACTGCCCACTTGGCAGTACATCAAGTGTATCATATGCC
AAGTACGCCCCCTATTGACGTCAATGACGGTAAATGGCCCGCCTGGCATTATGCCCAGTACATGACCTTA
TGGGACTTTCCTACTTGGCAGTACATCTACGTATTAGTCATCGCTATTACCATGGTGATGCGGTTTTGGC
AGTACATCAATGGGCGTGGATAGCGGTTTGACTCACGGGGATTTCCAAGTCTCCACCCCATTGACGTCAA
TGGGAGTTTGTTTTGGCACCAAAATCAACGGGACTTTCCAAAATGTCGTAACAACTCCGCCCCATTGACG
CAAATGGGCGGTAGGCGTGTACGGTGGGAGGTCTATATAAGCAGCGCGTTTTGCCTGTACTGGGTCTCTC
TGGTTAGACCAGATCTGAGCCTGGGAGCTCTCTGGCTAACTAGGGAACCCACTGCTTAAGCCTCAATAAA
GCTTGCCTTGAGTGCTTCAAGTAGTGTGTGCCCGTCTGTTGTGTGACTCTGGTAACTAGAGATCCCTCAG
ACCCTTTTAGTCAGTGTGGAAAATCTCTAGCAGTGGCGCCCGAACAGGGACTTGAAAGCGAAAGGGAAAC
CAGAGGAGCTCTCTCGACGCAGGACTCGGCTTGCTGAAGCGCGCACGGCAAGAGGCGAGGGGCGGCGACT
GGTGAGTACGCCAAAAATTTTGACTAGCGGAGGCTAGAAGGAGAGAGATGGGTGCGAGAGCGTCAGTATT
AAGCGGGGGAGAATTAGATCGCGATGGGAAAAAATTCGGTTAAGGCCAGGGGGAAAGAAAAAATATAAAT
TAAAACATATAGTATGGGCAAGCAGGGAGCTAGAACGATTCGCAGTTAATCCTGGCCTGTTAGAAACATC
AGAAGGCTGTAGACAAATACTGGGACAGCTACAACCATCCCTTCAGACAGGATCAGAAGAACTTAGATCA
TTATATAATACAGTAGCAACCCTCTATTGTGTGCATCAAAGGATAGAGATAAAAGACACCAAGGAAGCTT
TAGACAAGATAGAGGAAGAGCAAAACAAAAGTAAGACCACCGCACAGCAAGGGCCGCTGATCTTCAGACC
TGGAGGAGGAGATATGAGGGACAATTGGAGAAGTGAATTATATAAATATAAAGTAGTAAAAATTGAACCA
TTAGGAGTAGCACCCACCAAGGCAAAGAGAAGAGTGGTGCAGAGAGAAAAAAGAGCAGTGGGAATAGGAG
CTTTGTTCCTTGGGTTCTTGGGAGCAGCAGGAAGCACTATGGGCGCAGCGTCAATGACGCTGACGGTACA
GGCCAGACAATTATTGTCTGGTATAGTGCAGCAGCAGAACAATTTGCTGAGGGCTATTGAGGCGCAACAG
CATCTGTTGCAACTCACAGTCTGGGGCATCAAGCAGCTCCAGGCAAGAATCCTGGCTGTGGAAAGATACC
TAAAGGATCAACAGCTCCTGGGGATTTGGGGTTGCTCTGGAAAACTCATTTGCACCACTGCTGTGCCTTG
GAATGCTAGTTGGAGTAATAAATCTCTGGAACAGATTTGGAATCACACGACCTGGATGGAGTGGGACAGA
GAAATTAACAATTACACAAGCTTAATACACTCCTTAATTGAAGAATCGCAAAACCAGCAAGAAAAGAATG
AACAAGAATTATTGGAATTAGATAAATGGGCAAGTTTGTGGAATTGGTTTAACATAACAAATTGGCTGTG
GTATATAAAATTATTCATAATGATAGTAGGAGGCTTGGTAGGTTTAAGAATAGTTTTTGCTGTACTTTCT
ATAGTGAATAGAGTTAGGCAGGGATATTCACCATTATCGTTTCAGACCCACCTCCCAACCCCGAGGGGAC
CCGACAGGCCCGAAGGAATAGAAGAAGAAGGTGGAGAGAGAGACAGAGACAGATCCATTCGATTAGTGAA
CGGATCTACAAATGGCAGTATTCATCCACAATTTTAAAAGAAAAGGGGGGATTGGGGGGTACAGTGCAGG
GGAAAGAATAGTAGACATAATAGCAACAGACATACAAACTAAAGAATTACAAAAACAAATTACAAAAATT
CAAAATTTTCGGGTTTATTACAGGGACAGCAGAAATTCACTTTGAATTAATTCAAGCTTCGTGAGGCTCC
GGTGCCCGTCAGTGGGCAGAGCGCACATCGCCCACAGTCCCCGAGAAGTTGGGGGGAGGGGTCGGCAATT
GAACCGGTGCCTAGAGAAGGTGGCGCGGGGTAAACTGGGAAAGTGATGTCGTGTACTGGCTCCGCCTTTT
TCCCGAGGGTGGGGGAGAACCGTATATAAGTGCAGTAGTCGCCGTGAACGTTCTTTTTCGCAACGGGTTT
GCCGCCAGAACACAGGTAAGTGCCGTGTGTGGTTCCCGCGGGCCTGGCCTCTTTACGGGTTATGGCCCTT
GCGTGCCTTGAATTACTTCCACCTGGCTCCAGTACGTGATTCTTGATCCCGAGCTGGAGCCAGGGGCGGG
CCTTGCGCTTTAGGAGCCCCTTCGCCTCGTGCTTGAGTTGAGGCCTGGCCTGGGCGCTGGGGCCGCCGCG
TGCGAATCTGGTGGCACCTTCGCGCCTGTCTCGCTGCTTTCGATAAGTCTCTAGCCATTTAAAATTTTTG
ATGACCTGCTGCGACGCTTTTTTTCTGGCAAGATAGTCTTGTAAATGCGGGCCAGGATCTGCACACTGGT
ATTTCGGTTTTTGGGGCCGCGGGCGGCGACGGGGCCCGTGCGTCCCAGCGCACATGTTCGGCGAGGCGGG
GCCTGCGAGCGCGGCCACCGAGAATCGGACGGGGGTAGTCTCAAGCTGGCCGGCCTGCTCTGGTGCCTGG
CCTCGCGCCGCCGTGTATCGCCCCGCCCTGGGCGGCAAGGCTGGCCCGGTCGGCACCAGTTGCGTGAGCG
GAAAGATGGCCGCTTCCCGGCCCTGCTCCAGGGGGCTCAAAATGGAGGACGCGGCGCTCGGGAGAGCGGG
CGGGTGAGTCACCCACACAAAGGAAAGGGGCCTTTCCGTCCTCAGCCGTCGCTTCATGTGACTCCACGGA
GTACCGGGCGCCGTCCAGGCACCTCGATTAGTTCTGGAGCTTTTGGAGTACGTCGTCTTTAGGTTGGGGG
GAGGGGTTTTATGCGATGGAGTTTCCCCACACTGAGTGGGTGGAGACTGAAGTTAGGCCAGCTTGGCACT
TGATGTAATTCTCCTTGGAATTTGCCCTTTTTGAGTTTGGATCTTGGTTCATTCTCAAGCCTCAGACAGT
GGTTCAAAGTTTTTTTCTTCCATTTCAGGTGTCGTGAACACGCTACCGGTCCGACGAATTCTCCACCATG
ACCGCGGGGAGGAGGATGGAGATGCTCTGTGCCGGCAGGGTCCCTGCGCTGCTGCTCTGCCTGGGTTTCC
ATCTTCTACAGGCAGTCCTCAGTACAACTGTGATTCCATCATGTATCCCAGGAGAGTCCAGTGATAACTG
CACAGCTTTAGTTCAGACAGAAGACAATCCACGTGTGGCTCAAGTGTCAATAACAAAGTGTAGCTCTGAC
ATGAATGGCTATTGTTTGCATGGACAGTGCATCTATCTGGTGGACATGAGTCAAAACTACTGCAGGTGTG
AAGTGGGTTATACTGGTGTCCGATGTGAACACTTCTTTTTAACCGTCCACCAACCTTTAAGCAAAGAATA
TGTGGCTTTGACCGTGATTCTTATTATTTTGTTTCTTATCACAGTCGTCGGTTCCACATATTATTTCTGC
AGATGGTACAGAAATCGAAAAAGTAAAGAACCAAAGAAGGAATATGAGAGAGTTACCTCAGGGGATCCAG
AGTTGCCGCAAGTCGGCGGATTCGAAATGGTAAGCAAGGGGGAGGAAGATAATATGGCTTCCCTTCCAGC
AACGCACGAATTGCATATCTTTGGAAGTATTAATGGAGTTGATTTCGACATGGTGGGGCAGGGTACGGGA
AACCCAAACGATGGCTATGAAGAACTTAACCTCAAGTCTACCAAAGGCGATCTCCAATTCTCACCCTGGA
TATTGGTCCCACACATCGGCTACGGGTTCCATCAATACCTGCCTTATCCTGACGGGATGAGTCCTTTTCA
AGCTGCTATGGTTGACGGAAGTGGCTACCAAGTTCACCGCACAATGCAATTTGAGGATGGTGCATCTCTT
ACGGTTAATTACCGATATACATATGAGGGTTCACACATCAAGGGGGAAGCTCAGGTCAAGGGCACTGGAT
TTCCCGCAGATGGCCCAGTTATGACCAATTCTCTGACCGCAGCCGATTGGTGTCGAAGCAAGAAGACCTA
CCCTAACGACAAGACTATCATCTCAACCTTCAAATGGTCCTACACCACAGGTAACGGAAAGCGGTATAGG
TCTACAGCTCGGACAACATATACCTTTGCGAAGCCTATGGCCGCTAACTATTTGAAAAACCAACCGATGT
ATGTTTTTCGGAAGACCGAATTGAAACATTCAAAAACGGAGTTGAATTTCAAAGAGTGGCAGAAGGCATT
CACCGACGTAATGGGTATGGATGAGTTGTATAAATAAGCGGCGGCCGCGGCTCTAGAGGATCCGTTAACT
AACTTAAGCTAGCAACGGTTTCCCTCTAGCGGGATCAATTCCGCCCCCCCCCCTAACGTTACTGGCCGAA
GCCGCTTGGAATAAGGCCGGTGTGCGTTTGTCTATATGTTATTTTCCACCATATTGCCGTCTTTTGGCAA
TGTGAGGGCCCGGAAACCTGGCCCTGTCTTCTTGACGAGCATTCCTAGGGGTCTTTCCCCTCTCGCCAAA
GGAATGCAAGGTCTGTTGAATGTCGTGAAGGAAGCAGTTCCTCTGGAAGCTTCTTGAAGACAAACAACGT
CTGTAGCGACCCTTTGCAGGCAGCGGAACCCCCCACCTGGCGACAGGTGCCTCTGCGGCCAAAAGCCACG
TGTATAAGATACACCTGCAAAGGCGGCACAACCCCAGTGCCACGTTGTGAGTTGGATAGTTGTGGAAAGA
GTCAAATGGCTCTCCTCAAGCGTATTCAACAAGGGGCTGAAGGATGCCCAGAAGGTACCCCATTGTATGG
GATCTGATCTGGGGCCTCGGTGCACATGCTTTACATGTGTTTAGTCGAGGTTAAAAAAACGTCTAGGCCC
CCCGAACCACGGGGACGTGGTTTTCCTTTGAAAAACACGATAATACCATGACCGAGTACAAGCCCACGGT
GCGCCTCGCCACCCGCGACGACGTCCCCAGGGCCGTACGCACCCTCGCCGCCGCGTTCGCCGACTACCCC
GCCACGCGCCACACCGTCGATCCGGACCGCCACATCGAGCGGGTCACCGAGCTGCAAGAACTCTTCCTCA
CGCGCGTCGGGCTCGACATCGGCAAGGTGTGGGTCGCGGACGACGGCGCCGCGGTGGCGGTCTGGACCAC
GCCGGAGAGCGTCGAAGCGGGGGCGGTGTTCGCCGAGATCGGCCCGCGCATGGCCGAGTTGAGCGGTTCC
CGGCTGGCCGCGCAGCAACAGATGGAAGGCCTCCTGGCGCCGCACCGGCCCAAGGAGCCCGCGTGGTTCC
TGGCCACCGTCGGCGTCTCGCCCGACCACCAGGGCAAGGGTCTGGGCAGCGCCGTCGTGCTCCCCGGAGT
GGAGGCGGCCGAGCGCGCCGGGGTGCCCGCCTTCCTGGAGACCTCCGCGCCCCGCAACCTCCCCTTCTAC
GAGCGGCTCGGCTTCACCGTCACCGCCGACGTCGAGGTGCCCGAAGGACCGCGCACCTGGTGCATGACCC
GCAAGCCCGGTGCCTGACTAGAGTTAACATCGAGGGATCAAGCTTATCGATAATCAACCTCTGGATTACA
AAATTTGTGAAAGATTGACTGGTATTCTTAACTATGTTGCTCCTTTTACGCTATGTGGATACGCTGCTTT
AATGCCTTTGTATCATGCTATTGCTTCCCGTATGGCTTTCATTTTCTCCTCCTTGTATAAATCCTGGTTG
CTGTCTCTTTATGAGGAGTTGTGGCCCGTTGTCAGGCAACGTGGCGTGGTGTGCACTGTGTTTGCTGACG
CAACCCCCACTGGTTGGGGCATTGCCACCACCTGTCAGCTCCTTTCCGGGACTTTCGCTTTCCCCCTCCC
TATTGCCACGGCGGAACTCATCGCCGCCTGCCTTGCCCGCTGCTGGACAGGGGCTCGGCTGTTGGGCACT
GACAATTCCGTGGTGTTGTCGGGGAAGCTGACGTCCTTTCCATGGCTGCTCGCCTGTGTTGCCACCTGGA
TTCTGCGCGGGACGTCCTTCTGCTACGTCCCTTCGGCCCTCAATCCAGCGGACCTTCCTTCCCGCGGCCT
GCTGCCGGCTCTGCGGCCTCTTCCGCGTCTTCGCCTTCGCCCTCAGACGAGTCGGATCTCCCTTTGGGCC
GCCTCCCCGCATCGATACCGTCGAGACCTAGAAAAACATGGAGCAATCACAAGTAGCAATACAGCAGCTA
CCAATGCTGATTGTGCCTGGCTAGAAGCACAAGAGGAGGAGGAGGTGGGTTTTCCAGTCACACCTCAGGT
ACCTTTAAGACCAATGACTTACAAGGCAGCTGTAGATCTTAGCCACTTTTTAAAAGAAAAGGGGGGACTG
GAAGGGCTAATTCACTCCCAACGAAGACAAGATATCCTTGATCTGTGGATCTACCACACACAAGGCTACT
TCCCTGATTGGCAGAACTACACACCAGGGCCAGGGATCAGATATCCACTGACCTTTGGATGGTGCTACAA
GCTAGTACCAGTTGAGCAAGAGAAGGTAGAAGAAGCCAATGAAGGAGAGAACACCCGCTTGTTACACCCT
GTGAGCCTGCATGGGATGGATGACCCGGAGAGAGAAGTATTAGAGTGGAGGTTTGACAGCCGCCTAGCAT
TTCATCACATGGCCCGAGAGCTGCATCCGGACTGTACTGGGTCTCTCTGGTTAGACCAGATCTGAGCCTG
GGAGCTCTCTGGCTAACTAGGGAACCCACTGCTTAAGCCTCAATAAAGCTTGCCTTGAGTGCTTCAAGTA
GTGTGTGCCCGTCTGTTGTGTGACTCTGGTAACTAGAGATCCCTCAGACCCTTTTAGTCAGTGTGGAAAA
TCTCTAGCAGGGCCCGTTTAAACCCGCTGATCAGCCTCGACTGTGCCTTCTAGTTGCCAGCCATCTGTTG
TTTGCCCCTCCCCCGTGCCTTCCTTGACCCTGGAAGGTGCCACTCCCACTGTCCTTTCCTAATAAAATGA
GGAAATTGCATCGCATTGTCTGAGTAGGTGTCATTCTATTCTGGGGGGTGGGGTGGGGCAGGACAGCAAG
GGGGAGGATTGGGAAGACAATAGCAGGCATGCTGGGGATGCGGTGGGCTCTATGGCTTCTGAGGCGGAAA
GAACCAGCTGGGGCTCTAGGGGGTATCCCC
[124 nt withheld, positions 7871-7994]
C
[91 nt withheld, positions 7996-8086]
A
[49 nt withheld, positions 8088-8136]
CCTTTGACGTTGGAGTCCACGTTCTTT
[37 nt withheld, positions 8164-8200]
ACCCTATCTCGGTCTATTCTTTTGATTTATAAGGGATTTTGCCGATTTCGGCCTATTGGTTAAAAAATGA
GCTGATTTAACAAAAATTTAACGCGAATTAATTCTGTGGAATGTGTGTCAGTTAGGGTGTGGAAAGTCCC
CAGGCTCCCCAGCAGGCAGAAGTATGCAAAGCATGCATCTCAATTAGTCAGCAACCAGGTGTGGAAAGTC
CCCAGGCTCCCCAGCAGGCAGAAGTATGCAAAGCATGCATCTCAATTAGTCAGCAACCATAGTCCCGCCC
CTAACTCCGCCCATCCCGCCCCTAACTCCGCCCAGTTCCGCCCATTCTCCGCCCCATGGCTGACTAATTT
TTTTTATTTATGCAGAGGCCGAGGCCGCCTCTGCCTCTGAGCTATTCCAGAAGTAGTGAGGAGGCTTTTT
TGGAGGCCTAGGCTTTTGCAAAAAGCTCCCGGGAGCTTGTATATCCATTTTCGGATCTGATCAGCACGTG
TTGACAATTAATCATCGGCATAGTATATCGGCATAGTATAATACGACAAGGTGAGGAACTAAACCATGGC
CAAGTTGACCAGTGCCGTTCCGGTGCTCACCGCGCGCGACGTCGCCGGAGCGGTCGAGTTCTGGACCGAC
CGGCTCGGGTTCTCCCGGGACTTCGTGGAGGACGACTTCGCCGGTGTGGTCCGGGACGACGTGACCCTGT
TCATCAGCGCGGTCCAGGACCAGGTGGTGCCGGACAACACCCTGGCCTGGGTGTGGGTGCGCGGCCTGGA
CGAGCTGTACGCCGAGTGGTCGGAGGTCGTGTCCACGAACTTCCGGGACGCCTCCGGGCCGGCCATGACC
GAGATCGGCGAGCAGCCGTGGGGGCGGGAGTTCGCCCTGCGCGACCCGGCCGGCAACTGCGTGCACTTCG
TGGCCGAGGAGCAGGACTGACACGTGCTACGAGATTTCGATTCCACCGCCGCCTTCTATGAAAGGTTGGG
CTTCGGAATCGTTTTCCGGGACGCCGGCTGGATGATCCTCCAGCGCGGGGATCTCATGCTGGAGTTCTTC
GCCCACCCCAACTTGTTTATTGCAGCTTATAATGGTTACAAATAAAGCAATAGCATCACAAATTTCACAA
ATAAAGCATTTTTTTCACTGCATTCTAGTTGTGGTTTGTCCAAACTCATCAATGTATCTTATCATGTCTG
TATACCGTCGACCTCTAGCTAGAGCTTGGCGTAATCATGGTCATAGCTGTTTCCTGTGTGAAATTGTTAT
CCGCTCACAATTCCACACAACATACGAGCCGGAAGCATAAAGTGTAAAGCCTGGGGTGCCTAATGAGTGA
GCTAACTCACATTAATTGCGTTGCGCTCACTGCCCGCTTTCCAGTCGGGAAACCTGTCGTGCCAGCTGCA
TTAATGAATCGGCCAACGCGCGGGGAGAGGCGGTTTGCGTATTGGGCGCTCTTCCGCTTCCTCGCTCACT
GACTCGCTGCGCTCGGTCGTTCGGCTGCGGCGAGCGGTATCAGCTCACTCAAAGGCGGTAATACGGTTAT
CCACAGAATCAGGGGATAACGCAGGAAAGAACATGTGAGCAAAAGGCCAGCAAAAGGCCAGGAACCGTAA
AAAGGCCGCGTTGCTGGCGTTTTTCCATAGGCTCCGCCCCCCTGACGAGCATCACAAAAATCGACGCTCA
AGTCAGAGGTGGCGAAACCCGACAGGACTATAAAGATACCAGGCGTTTCCCCCTGGAAGCTCCCTCGTGC
GCTCTCCTGTTCCGACCCTGCCGCTTACCGGATACCTGTCCGCCTTTCTCCCTTCGGGAAGCGTGGCGCT
TTCTCATAGCTCACGCTGTAGGTATCTCAGTTCGGTGTAGGTCGTTCGCTCCAAGCTGGGCTGTGTGCAC
GAACCCCCCGTTCAGCCCGACCGCTGCGCCTTATCCGGTAACTATCGTCTTGAGTCCAACCCGGTAAGAC
ACGACTTATCGCCACTGGCAGCAGCCACTGGTAACAGGATTAGCAGAGCGAGGTATGTAGGCGGTGCTAC
AGAGTTCTTGAAGTGGTGGCCTAACTACGGCTACACTAGAAGAACAGTATTTGGTATCTGCGCTCTGCTG
AAGCCAGTTACCTTCGGAAAAAGAGTTGGTAGCTCTTGATCCGGCAAACAAACCACCGCTGGTAGCGGTG
GTTTTTTTGTTTGCAAGCAGCAGATTACGCGCAGAAAAAAAGGATCTCAAGAAGATCCTTTGATCTTTTC
TACGGGGTCTGACGCTCAGTGGAACGAAAACTCACGTTAAGGGATTTTGGTCATGAGATTATCAAAAAGG
ATCTTCACCTAGATCCTTTTAAATTAAAAATGAAGTTTTAAATCAATCTAAAGTATATATGAGTAAACTT
GGTCTGACAGTTACCAATGCTTAATCAGTGAGGCACCTATCTCAGCGATCTGTCTATTTCGTTCATCCAT
AGTTGCCTGACTCCCCGTCGTGTAGATAACTACGATACGGGAGGGCTTACCATCTGGCCCCAGTGCTGCA
ATGATACCGCGAGACCCACGCTCACCGGCTCCAGATTTATCAGCAATAAACCAGCCAGCCGGAAGGGCCG
AGCGCAGAAGTGGTCCTGCAACTTTATCCGCCTCCATCCAGTCTATTAATTGTTGCCGGGAAGCTAGAGT
AAGTAGTTCGCCAGTTAATAGTTTGCGCAACGTTGTTGCCATTGCTACAGGCATCGTGGTGTCACGCTCG
TCGTTTGGTATGGCTTCATTCAGCTCCGGTTCCCAACGATCAAGGCGAGTTACATGATCCCCCATGTTGT
GCAAAAAAGCGGTTAGCTCCTTCGGTCCTCCGATCGTTGTCAGAAGTAAGTTGGCCGCAGTGTTATCACT
CATGGTTATGGCAGCACTGCATAATTCTCTTACTGTCATGCCATCCGTAAGATGCTTTTCTGTGACTGGT
GAGTACTCAACCAAGTCATTCTGAGAATAGTGTATGCGGCGACCGAGTTGCTCTTGCCCGGCGTCAATAC
GGGATAATACCGCGCCACATAGCAGAACTTTAAAAGTGCTCATCATTGGAAAACGTTCTTCGGGGCGAAA
ACTCTCAAGGATCTTACCGCTGTTGAGATCCAGTTCGATGTAACCCACTCGTGCACCCAACTGATCTTCA
GCATCTTTTACTTTCACCAGCGTTTCTGGGTGAGCAAAAACAGGAAGGCAAAATGCCGCAAAAAAGGGAA
TAAGGGCGACACGGAAATGTTGAATACTCATACTCTTCCTTTTTCAATATTATTGAAGCATTTATCAGGG
TTATTGTCTCATGAGCGGATACATATTTGAATGTATTTAGAAAAATAAACAAATAGGGGTTCCGCGCACA
TTTCCCCGAAAAGTGCCACCTGACGTC
Features (pLannotate 1.2.2; 32 found; start..end, strand, type, name):
     28..80      -  misc_feature   bom (fragment): basis of mobility region from pBR322
    235..614     +  enhancer       CMV enhancer: human cytomegalovirus immediate early enhancer
    615..814     +  promoter       CMV promoter: human cytomegalovirus (CMV) immediate early promoter
    832..1012    +  LTR            5' LTR (truncated): truncated 5' long terminal repeat (LTR) from HIV-1
   1059..1184    +  misc_feature   HIV-1 Ψ: packaging signal of human immunodeficiency virus type 1
   1168..1506    +  CDS            HIV-1 gag (fragment): gag protein from human immunodeficiency virus 1; gag
   1676..1909    +  misc_feature   RRE: The Rev response element (RRE) of HIV-1 allows for Rev-dependent mRNA export from the nucleus to the cytoplasm.
   2286..2386    +  CDS            Rev (fragment): human immunodeficiency virus 1 (HIV-1) Rev protein; rev; enhances nuclear export of unspliced and incompletely spliced viral mRNAs
   2412..2529    +  misc_feature   cPPT/CTS: central polypurine tract and central termination sequence of HIV-1
   2585..3747    +  promoter       EF-1α promoter: strong constitutive promoter for human elongation factor EF-1α
   3778..4284    +  CDS            EREG: EREG_HUMAN - Experimental evidence at protein level: Swiss-Prot protein existence level 1. Ligand of the EGF receptor/EGFR and ERBB4. Stimulates EGFR and ERBB4 tyrosine phosphorylation (PubMed:9419975). Contributes to inflammation, wound healing, tissue repair, and oocyte maturation by regulating angiogenesis and vascular remodeling and by stimulating cell proliferation (PubMed:24631357). From Homo sapiens (Human).
   4297..5004    +  CDS            mNeonGreen: mNeonGreen is a basic (constitutively fluorescent) green/yellow fluorescent protein published in 2013, derived from Branchiostoma lanceolatum. It is reported to be a very rapidly-maturing monomer with moderate acid sensitivity.
   5084..5645    +  misc_feature   IRES: internal ribosome entry site (IRES) of the encephalomyocarditis virus (EMCV)
   5648..6247    +  CDS            PuroR: puromycin N-acetyltransferase; pac from Streptomyces alboniger; confers resistance to puromycin
   6282..6870    +  misc_feature   WPRE: woodchuck hepatitis virus posttranscriptional regulatory element
   6795..7382    +  CDS            nef: NEF_HV112 - Experimental evidence at protein level: Swiss-Prot protein existence level 1. Extracellular Nef protein targets CD4(+) T-lymphocytes for apoptosis by interacting with CXCR4 surface receptors. From Human immunodeficiency virus type 1 group M subtype B (isolate PCV12) (HIV-1).
   7389..7569    +  LTR            5' LTR (truncated): truncated 5' long terminal repeat (LTR) from HIV-1
   7601..7825    +  polyA_signal   bGH poly(A) signal: bovine growth hormone polyadenylation signal
   7829..7850    +  promoter       SV40 promoter (fragment): SV40 enhancer and early promoter
   7871..8299    +  rep_origin     f1 ori (sequence partly withheld): f1 bacteriophage origin of replication; arrow indicates direction of (+) strand synthesis
   8313..8642    +  promoter       SV40 promoter: SV40 enhancer and early promoter
   8690..8737    +  promoter       EM7 promoter: synthetic bacterial promoter&nbsp
   8756..9130    +  CDS            BleoR: antibiotic-binding protein; Sh ble from Streptoalloteichus hindustanus; confers resistance to bleomycin, phleomycin, and Zeocin™
   9140..9265    +  CDS            ble (fragment): BLE_KLEPN - Experimental evidence at protein level: Swiss-Prot protein existence level 1. Binding protein with a strong affinity to the bleomycin family of antibiotics. Binds to CL990; an antimitotic-antibiotic compound. From Klebsiella pneumoniae.
   9260..9381    +  polyA_signal   SV40 poly(A) signal: SV40 polyadenylation signal
   9452..9474    -  protein_bind   lac operator (fragment): The lac repressor binds to the lac operator to inhibit transcription in E. coli. This inhibition can be relieved by adding lactose or isopropyl-β-D-thiogalactopyranoside (IPTG). lac repressor encoded by lacI
   9478..9508    -  promoter       lac promoter: promoter for the E. coli lac operon
   9523..9544    -  protein_bind   CAP binding site: CAP binding activates transcription in the presence of cAMP. E. coli catabolite activator protein
   9557..9649    -  CDS            lacI (fragment): lac repressor; lacI; The lac repressor binds to the lac operator to inhibit transcription in E. coli. This inhibition can be relieved by adding lactose or isopropyl-β-D-thiogalactopyranoside (IPTG).
   9832..10420   -  rep_origin     ori: high-copy-number ColE1/pMB1/pBR322/pUC origin of replication
  10591..11451   -  CDS            AmpR: β-lactamase; bla; confers resistance to ampicillin, carbenicillin, and related antibiotics
  11452..11556   -  promoter       AmpR promoter: bla
