[The description below was written by a language model from this plasmid's Addgene catalogue record and pLannotate feature annotations shown in this document.]
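Description:
pCSIIpuro-EREG-mNeonGreen is an HIV-1-based lentiviral transfer vector of about 11.6 kb, built on the pCSIIpuro backbone, for stable expression of a fluorescently tagged human epiregulin in mammalian cells. It is propagated in E. coli through a high-copy ColE1/pUC-type origin with ampicillin resistance. The backbone also carries an f1 origin and an SV40/EM7-driven bleomycin/Zeocin resistance cassette located outside the viral unit. Genomic RNA is transcribed from a CMV enhancer/promoter fused to a truncated 5' LTR. It includes the Ψ packaging signal with a gag fragment, the Rev response element for Rev-dependent nuclear export, and the cPPT/CTS element that aids nuclear import of the reverse-transcribed genome. The unit ends in a truncated 3' LTR, annotated by the software as a second 5' LTR, followed by a bGH polyadenylation signal. The nef annotation overlapping this region probably reflects residual HIV sequence upstream of the 3' LTR rather than an intended coding payload.

The internal cassette uses the constitutive EF-1α promoter to express the EREG coding sequence joined at its C-terminus to mNeonGreen, a bright monomeric green/yellow fluorescent protein. Because epiregulin is made as a membrane-anchored precursor, this places the fluorophore on the intracellular side, as the record states. An EMCV IRES downstream allows translation of puromycin N-acetyltransferase from the same transcript, so puromycin selection enriches for transduced cells expressing the fusion. A WPRE enhances transcript expression. The stated purpose is to monitor epiregulin expression, and the associated work examined low-affinity EGFR ligands as long-range signal transmitters during collective migration of epithelial cells.
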