Addgene plasmid #209914: pCSIIpuro-EREG-mNeonGreen
Purpose: To monitor the expression of Epiregulin, the plasmid encodes a recombinant Epiregulin fused intracellularly to the mNeonGreen fluorescent protein
Depositing lab: Michiyuki Matsuda. Depositing organization: Kyoto University, Graduate School of Biostudies. Publication: Low-affinity ligands of the epidermal growth factor receptor are long-range signal transmitters in collective cell migration of epithelial cells. Deguchi E, Lin S, Hirayama D, Matsuda K, Tanave A, Sumiyama K, Tsukiji S, Otani T, Furuse M, Sorkin A, Matsuda M, Terai K. Cell Rep. 2024 Nov 14;43(11):114986. doi: 10.1016/j.celrep.2024.114986. PubMed 39546398.
Backbone
  Vector backbone: pCSIIpuro
  Backbone size w/o insert (bp): 10350
  Total vector size (bp): 11591
  Vector type: Lentiviral
  Selectable markers: Puromycin
Growth in bacteria
  Bacterial resistance: Ampicillin, 100 μg/mL
  Growth temperature: 37°C
  Growth strain: NEB Stable
  Copy number: Unknown
Gene/Insert
  Gene/Insert name: EREG-mNeonGreen
  Species: H. sapiens (human)
  Insert size (bp): 1230
  Entrez Gene: EREG (a.k.a. EPR, ER, Ep)
  Tag / fusion protein: mNeonGreen
Terms and licenses: Academic/Nonprofit Terms; Industry Terms: Not Available to Industry
How to cite: pCSIIpuro-EREG-mNeonGreen was a gift from Michiyuki Matsuda (Addgene plasmid # 209914 ; http://n2t.net/addgene:209914 ; RRID:Addgene_209914)
